Addgene plasmid #14689: PECAM-H2B-GFP
Depositing lab: Victoria Bautch. Depositing organization: University of North Carolina at Chapel Hill. Publication: Orientation of endothelial cell division is regulated by VEGF signaling during blood vessel formation. Zeng G, Taylor SM, McColm JR, Kappas NC, Kearney JB, Williams LH, Hartnett ME, Bautch VL. Blood. 2007 Feb 15. 109(4):1345-52. 10.1182/blood-2006-07-037952 PubMed 17068148.
Backbone
  Vector backbone: EGFP-1
  Backbone manufacturer: Clontech
  Backbone size w/o insert (bp): 4500
  Vector type: Mammalian Expression
  Selectable markers: Neomycin (select with G418)
Growth in bacteria
  Bacterial resistance: Kanamycin, 50 μg/mL
  Growth temperature: 37°C
  Growth strain: DH5alpha
  Copy number: High Copy
Gene/Insert
  Gene/Insert name: PECAM promoter/enhancer (alt name: PECAM)
  Species: M. musculus (mouse)
  Insert size (bp): 8000
  Entrez Gene: Pecam1 (a.k.a. Cd31, PECAM-1, Pecam)
  Tag / fusion protein: H2B-GFP (C terminal on backbone)
  Cloning method: Restriction Enzyme; 5′ cloning site PacI (not destroyed); 3′ cloning site SalI (not destroyed)
  Sequencing primers: 5′ EGFP-N
Resource information
  A portion of this plasmid was derived from a plasmid made by: H. Scott Baldwin, Vanderbilt
Terms and licenses: Academic/Nonprofit Terms; Industry Terms: Not Available to Industry
How to cite: PECAM-H2B-GFP was a gift from Victoria Bautch (Addgene plasmid # 14689 ; http://n2t.net/addgene:14689 ; RRID:Addgene_14689)
