[The description below was written by a language model from this plasmid's Addgene catalogue record.]
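Description:
PECAM-H2B-GFP is a mammalian expression reporter plasmid built on the Clontech EGFP-1 backbone (about 4.5 kb), a vector designed to accept a promoter of interest upstream of the EGFP coding sequence. It is maintained as a high-copy plasmid in E. coli under kanamycin selection. It also carries a neomycin resistance marker, so stably transfected mammalian cells can be selected with G418. No feature table accompanies the record, so the origin of replication, polyadenylation signals and other backbone elements are not itemised here.

The insert is an approximately 8 kb mouse Pecam1 (CD31/PECAM-1) promoter/enhancer fragment, cloned by restriction enzymes between PacI and SalI sites that both remain intact. This regulatory region is placed to drive an H2B-GFP fusion, recorded as a tag/fusion on the backbone. Because Pecam1 is characteristically expressed in endothelial cells, the fragment is expected to restrict reporter expression to the vascular endothelial lineage. Fusing histone H2B to GFP targets fluorescence to chromatin, labelling nuclei and condensed chromosomes rather than filling the whole cell. This combination makes individual endothelial nuclei and mitotic figures visible in living or fixed tissue.

Consistent with this design, the associated publication examines how VEGF signalling regulates the orientation of endothelial cell division during blood vessel formation. The construct therefore suits the generation of G418-selected cell lines in which endothelial nuclei can be tracked and the plane of division scored. The record notes that part of the plasmid was derived from a construct made in another laboratory. It does not specify which part, nor the species of origin of the H2B sequence.
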