>Addgene plasmid #14689 | PECAM-H2B-GFP | addgene partial sequence | sequence record 21234 | EGFP-N 5'-CGTCGCCGTCCAGCTCGACCAG-3'
GGCGACCGGTGGATCCTTAGCGCTGGTGTACTTGGTGATGGCCTTAGTACCCTCGGACACGGCGTGCTTG
GCCAACTCCCCAGGCAGCAGCAGGCGCACGGCCGTCTGGATCTCCCTGGAGGTGATGGTCGAGCGCTTGT
TGTAATGCGCCAGGCGGGAAGCCTCACCTGCGATGCGCTCGAAAATGTCGTTCACAAACGAATTCATGAT
GCCCATGGCCTTGGACGAAATGCCGGTGTCAGGGTGGACCTGCTTCAGAACCTTGTACACATAGATGGAA
TAGCTCTCCTTGCGGCTGCGCTTGCGCTTCTTGCCGCCTTTCTTCTGCGCCTTAGTCACCGCCTTCTTGG
AGCCCTTTTTCGGGGCGGGAGCAGACTTCGCTGGCTCTGGCATGGTGGCGGTACCGTCGACTGCAGAATT
CGAAGCTTGACGTCGGTAACCTACCGCGCAGAGACCAGCTCTGGTACTTGTCAGGTAATGGCGGCCATAG
CTGGAAACCAAGAACAATGAGGTCTGGGCTGGCCTGATATCTCCTCAGGAAATGACTGGCCTTCCGGAGG
GACCACTGAACCCAATGGCTTTGTCTAGCACGCGTAAGAGCTCTGTAATTTTCCTGACAATGGTAGGTAG
TTCCTCTTCCCCTCTGAGTCATTTCCAGGTTGAGAGCCAGGTGGCTGGGGGTGGCTCATCATACTAAGAG
GACCTTAATTTGGGAAGGAAGCCCCCTCATTAAACCGTTAGTATTTAACATTGTTTGTACCCCTCCTCCT
CCCCCCCCCCAACCCCCCAGACAGGGTTTCTCTG
